LOCUS       Exported 4682 bp ds-DNA circular SYN 12-MAY-2021
DEFINITION  Expression plasmid encoding the evolved MjTyrRS variant Iodo.5RS for
            amber suppression with p-iodophenylalanine.
ACCESSION   .
VERSION     .
KEYWORDS    pDB070.iodo.5
SOURCE      synthetic DNA construct
  ORGANISM  synthetic DNA construct
REFERENCE   1 (bases 1 to 4682)
  AUTHORS   Bryson DI, Fan C, Guo LT, Miller C, Soll D, Liu DR
  TITLE     Continuous directed evolution of aminoacyl-tRNA synthetases.
  JOURNAL   Nat Chem Biol. 2017 Oct 16. doi: 10.1038/nchembio.2474.
  PUBMED    29035361
REFERENCE   2 (bases 1 to 4682)
  AUTHORS   .
  TITLE     Direct Submission
  JOURNAL   Exported May 12, 2021 from SnapGene Server 1.1.58
            http://www.snapgene.com
FEATURES             Location/Qualifiers
     source          1..4682
                     /organism="synthetic DNA construct"
                     /mol_type="other DNA"
     primer_bind     complement(147..164)
                     /label=L4440
                     /note="L4440 vector, forward primer"
     rep_origin      complement(281..826)
                     /direction=LEFT
                     /label=p15A ori
                     /note="Plasmids containing the medium-copy-number p15A
                     origin of replication can be propagated in E. coli cells
                     that contain a second plasmid with the ColE1 origin. "
     primer_bind     complement(361..380)
                     /label=pBR322ori-F
                     /note="pBR322 origin, forward primer"
     CDS             complement(974..1597)
                     /codon_start=1
                     /gene="tetR from transposon Tn10"
                     /product="tetracycline repressor TetR"
                     /label=TetR
                     /note="TetR binds to the tetracycline operator tetO to
                     inhibit transcription. This inhibition can be relieved by
                     adding tetracycline or doxycycline."
                     /translation="MSRLDKSKVINSALELLNEVGIEGLTTRKLAQKLGVEQPTLYWHV
                     KNKRALLDALAIEMLDRHHTHFCPLEGESWQDFLRNNAKSFRCALLSHRDGAKVHLGTR
                     PTEKQYETLENQLAFLCQQGFSLENALYALSAVGHFTLGCVLEDQEHQVAKEERETPTT
                     DSMPPLLRQAIELFDHQGAEPAFLFGLELIICGLEKQLKCESGS"
     primer_bind     1505..1524
                     /label=Tet-R
                     /note="Tetracycline resistance gene, reverse primer"
     protein_bind    1705..1723
                     /gene="tetO"
                     /label=tet operator
                     /bound_moiety="tetracycline repressor TetR"
                     /note="bacterial operator O2 for the tetR and tetA genes"
     promoter        1724..1778
                     /gene="tetR"
                     /label=tetR/tetA promoters
                     /note="overlapping promoters for bacterial tetR and tetA"
     protein_bind    1729..1747
                     /label=tet operator
                     /bound_moiety="tetracycline repressor TetR"
                     /note="bacterial operator O1 for the tetR and tetA genes"
     protein_bind    1759..1777
                     /gene="tetO"
                     /label=tet operator
                     /bound_moiety="tetracycline repressor TetR"
                     /note="bacterial operator O2 for the tetR and tetA genes"
     primer_bind     complement(2749..2766)
                     /label=pBAD Reverse
                     /note="For vectors with E. coli araBAD promoter, reverse
                     primer"
     terminator      2919..2965
                     /label=rrnB T1 terminator
                     /note="transcription terminator T1 from the E. coli rrnB
                     gene"
     CDS             complement(3675..4334)
                     /codon_start=1
                     /gene="cat"
                     /product="chloramphenicol acetyltransferase"
                     /label=CmR
                     /note="confers resistance to chloramphenicol"
                     /translation="MEKKITGYTTVDISQWHRKEHFEAFQSVAQCTYNQTVQLDITAFL
                     KTVKKNKHKFYPAFIHILARLMNAHPEFRMAMKDGELVIWDSVHPCYTVFHEQTETFSS
                     LWSEYHDDFRQFLHIYSQDVACYGENLAYFPKGFIENMFFVSANPWVSFTSFDLNVANM
                     DNFFAPVFTMGKYYTQGDKVLMPLAIQVHHAVCDGFHVGRMLNELQQYCDEWQGGA"
     primer_bind     4249..4268
                     /label=CAT-R
                     /note="Chloramphenicol resistance gene, reverse primer"
     promoter        complement(4335..4437)
                     /label=cat promoter
                     /note="promoter of the E. coli cat gene encoding
                     chloramphenicol acetyltransferase"
ORIGIN
        1 ccgccggaca tcagcgctag cggagtgtat actggcttac tatgttggca ctgatgaggg
       61 tgtcagtgaa gtgcttcatg tggcaggaga aaaaaggctg caccggtgcg tcagcagaat
      121 atgtgataca ggatatattc cgcttcctcg ctcactgact cgctacgctc ggtcgttcga
      181 ctgcggcgag cggaaatggc ttacgaacgg ggcggagatt tcctggaaga tgccaggaag
      241 atacttaaca gggaagtgag agggccgcgg caaagccgtt tttccatagg ctccgccccc
      301 ctgacaagca tcacgaaatc tgacgctcaa atcagtggtg gcgaaacccg acaggactat
      361 aaagatacca ggcgtttccc cctggcggct ccctcgtgcg ctctcctgtt cctgcctttc
      421 ggtttaccgg tgtcattccg ctgttatggc cgcgtttgtc tcattccacg cctgacactc
      481 agttccgggt aggcagttcg ctccaagctg gactgtatgc acgaaccccc cgttcagtcc
      541 gaccgctgcg ccttatccgg taactatcgt cttgagtcca acccggaaag acatgcaaaa
      601 gcaccactgg cagcagccac tggtaattga tttagaggag ttagtcttga agtcatgcgc
      661 cggttaaggc taaactgaaa ggacaagttt tggtgactgc gctcctccaa gccagttacc
      721 tcggttcaaa gagttggtag ctcagagaac cttcgaaaaa ccgccctgca aggcggtttt
      781 ttcgttttca gagcaagaga ttacgcgcag accaaaacga tctcaagaag atcatcttat
      841 taatcagata aaatatttct agatttcagt gcaatttatc tcttcaaatg tagcacctga
      901 agtcagcccc atacgatata agttgtaatt ctcatgtttg acagcttatc atcgataaag
      961 ctatctagaa agcttaagac ccactttcac atttaagttg tttttctaat ccgcatatga
     1021 tcaattcaag gccgaataag aaggctggct ctgcaccttg gtgatcaaat aattcgatag
     1081 cttgtcgtaa taatggcggc atactatcag tagtaggtgt ttccctttct tctttagcga
     1141 cttgatgctc ttgatcttcc aatacgcaac ctaaagtaaa atgccccact gcgctgagtg
     1201 catataatgc attctctagt gaaaaacctt gttggcataa aaaggctaat tgattttcga
     1261 gagtttcata ctgtttttct gtaggccgtg tacctaaatg tacttttgct ccatcgcgat
     1321 gacttagtaa agcacatcta aaacttttag cgttattacg taaaaaatct tgccagcttt
     1381 ccccttctaa agggcaaaag tgagtatggt gcctatctaa catctcaatg gctaaggcgt
     1441 cgagcaaagc ccgcttattt tttacatgcc aatacaatgt aggctgctct acacctagct
     1501 tctgggcgag tttacgggtt gttaaacctt cgattccgac ctcattaagc agctctaatg
     1561 cgctgttaat cactttactt ttatctaatc tagacatatg aattcggggc tttatgaatc
     1621 tattatacag aaaaattttc ctgaaagcaa ataattaatt gcgttgcgca ttctagagca
     1681 cagctccatc gaatggccag atgatcccta tcagtgatag agattgacac tctatcattg
     1741 atagagttat tttaccactc cctatcagtg atagagaaag acctatggac gaatttgaaa
     1801 tgataaagag aaacacatct gaaattatca gcgaggaaga gttaagagag gttttaaaaa
     1861 aagatgaaaa atctgctctg ataggttttg aaccaagtgg taaaatacat ttagggcatt
     1921 atctccaaat aaaaaagatg attgatttac aaaatgctgg atttgatata attatattgt
     1981 tggctgattt ccacgcctat ttaaaccaga aaggagagtt ggatgagatt agaaaaatag
     2041 gagattataa caaaaaagtt tttgaagcaa tggggttaaa ggcaaaatat gtttatggaa
     2101 gttcgttcca gcttgataag gattatacac tgaatgtcta tagattggct ttaaaaacta
     2161 ccttaaaaag agcaagaagg agtatggaac ttatagcaag agaggatgaa aatccaaagg
     2221 ttgctgaagt tatctatcca ataatgcagg ttaatcctct taattatgag ggcgttgatg
     2281 ttgcagttgg agggatggag cagagaaaaa tacacatgtt agcaagggag cttttaccaa
     2341 aaaaggttgt ttgtattcac aaccctgtct taacgggttt ggatggagaa ggaaagatga
     2401 gttcttcaaa agggaatttt atagctgttg atgactctcc agaagagatt agggctaaga
     2461 taaagaaagc atactgccca gctggaattg ttgaaggaaa tccaataatg gagatagcta
     2521 aatacttcct tgaatatcct ttaaccataa aaaggccaga aaaatttggt ggagatttga
     2581 cagttaatag ctatgaggag ttagagagtt tatttaaaaa taaggaattg catccaatgc
     2641 gcttaaaaaa tgctgtagct gaagaactta taaagatttt agagccaatt agaaagagat
     2701 tataagtctc cagcttggct gttttggcgg atgagagaag attttcagcc tgatacagat
     2761 taaatcagaa cgcagaagcg gtctgataaa acagaatttg cctggcggca gtagcgcggt
     2821 ggtcccacct gaccccatgc cgaactcaga agtgaaacgc cgtagcgccg atggtagtgt
     2881 ggggtctccc catgcgagag tagggaactg ccaggcatca aataaaacga aaggctcagt
     2941 cgaaagactg ggcctttcgt tttatctgtt gtttgtgagc tcccggtcat caatcatccc
     3001 cataatcctt gttagattat caaagtttca aacgctaaat tgcctgatgc gctacgctta
     3061 tcaggcctac atgatctctg caatatattg agtttgcgtg cttttgtagg ccggataagg
     3121 cgttcacgcc gcatccggca agaaacagca aacaatccaa aacgccgcgt tcagcggcgt
     3181 tttttctgct tttcttcgcg aattaattcc gcttcgcaac atgtgagcac cggtttattg
     3241 actaccggaa gcagtgtgac cgtgtgcttc tcaaatgcct gaggccagtt tgctcaggct
     3301 ctccccgtgg aggtaataat tgacgatatg atcagtgcac ggctaactaa gcggcctgct
     3361 gactttctcg ccgatcaaaa ggcattttgc tattaaggga ttgacgaggg cgtatctgcg
     3421 cagtaagatg cgccccgcat tccggcggta gttcagcagg gcagaacggc ggactctaaa
     3481 tccgcatggc aggggttcaa atcccctccg ccggaccaaa ttcgaaaagc ctgctcaacg
     3541 agcaggcttt tttgcatgct cgagcagctc agggtcgaat ttgctttcga atttctgcca
     3601 ttcatccgct tattatcact tattcaggcg tagcaaccag gcgtttaagg gcaccaataa
     3661 ctgccttaaa aaaattacgc cccgccctgc cactcatcgc agtactgttg taattcatta
     3721 agcattctgc cgacatggaa gccatcacaa acggcatgat gaacctgaat cgccagcggc
     3781 atcagcacct tgtcgccttg cgtataatat ttgcccatgg tgaaaacggg ggcgaagaag
     3841 ttgtccatat tggccacgtt taaatcaaaa ctggtgaaac tcacccaggg attggctgag
     3901 acgaaaaaca tattctcaat aaacccttta gggaaatagg ccaggttttc accgtaacac
     3961 gccacatctt gcgaatatat gtgtagaaac tgccggaaat cgtcgtggta ttcactccag
     4021 agcgatgaaa acgtttcagt ttgctcatgg aaaacggtgt aacaagggtg aacactatcc
     4081 catatcacca gctcaccgtc tttcattgcc atacggaatt ccggatgagc attcatcagg
     4141 cgggcaagaa tgtgaataaa ggccggataa aacttgtgct tatttttctt tacggtcttt
     4201 aaaaaggccg taatatccag ctgaacggtc tggttatagg tacattgagc aactgactga
     4261 aatgcctcaa aatgttcttt acgatgccat tgggatatat caacggtggt atatccagtg
     4321 atttttttct ccattttagc ttccttagct cctgaaaatc tcgataactc aaaaaatacg
     4381 cccggtagtg atcttatttc attatggtga aagttggaac ctcttacgtg ccgatcaacg
     4441 tctcattttc gccaaaagtt ggcccagggc ttcccggtat caacagggac accaggattt
     4501 atttattctg cgaagtgatc ttccgtcaca ggtatttatt cggcgcaaag tgcgtcgggt
     4561 gatgctgcca acttactgat ttagtgtatg atggtgtttt tgaggtgctc cagtggcttc
     4621 tgtttctatc agctgtccct cctgttcagc tactgacggg gtggtgcgta acggcaaaag
     4681 ca
//
