>Addgene plasmid #99397 | pDB070.iodo.5 | addgene full sequence | sequence record 494133 | Addgene NGS Result
TTTCCATAGGCTCCGCCCCCCTGACAAGCATCACGAAATCTGACGCTCAAATCAGTGGTGGCGAAACCCG
ACAGGACTATAAAGATACCAGGCGTTTCCCCCTGGCGGCTCCCTCGTGCGCTCTCCTGTTCCTGCCTTTC
GGTTTACCGGTGTCATTCCGCTGTTATGGCCGCGTTTGTCTCATTCCACGCCTGACACTCAGTTCCGGGT
AGGCAGTTCGCTCCAAGCTGGACTGTATGCACGAACCCCCCGTTCAGTCCGACCGCTGCGCCTTATCCGG
TAACTATCGTCTTGAGTCCAACCCGGAAAGACATGCAAAAGCACCACTGGCAGCAGCCACTGGTAATTGA
TTTAGAGGAGTTAGTCTTGAAGTCATGCGCCGGTTAAGGCTAAACTGAAAGGACAAGTTTTGGTGACTGC
GCTCCTCCAAGCCAGTTACCTCGGTTCAAAGAGTTGGTAGCTCAGAGAACCTTCGAAAAACCGCCCTGCA
AGGCGGTTTTTTCGTTTTCAGAGCAAGAGATTACGCGCAGACCAAAACGATCTCAAGAAGATCATCTTAT
TAATCAGATAAAATATTTCTAGATTTCAGTGCAATTTATCTCTTCAAATGTAGCACCTGAAGTCAGCCCC
ATACGATATAAGTTGTAATTCTCATGTTTGACAGCTTATCATCGATAAAGCTATCTAGAAAGCTTAAGAC
CCACTTTCACATTTAAGTTGTTTTTCTAATCCGCATATGATCAATTCAAGGCCGAATAAGAAGGCTGGCT
CTGCACCTTGGTGATCAAATAATTCGATAGCTTGTCGTAATAATGGCGGCATACTATCAGTAGTAGGTGT
TTCCCTTTCTTCTTTAGCGACTTGATGCTCTTGATCTTCCAATACGCAACCTAAAGTAAAATGCCCCACT
GCGCTGAGTGCATATAATGCATTCTCTAGTGAAAAACCTTGTTGGCATAAAAAGGCTAATTGATTTTCGA
GAGTTTCATACTGTTTTTCTGTAGGCCGTGTACCTAAATGTACTTTTGCTCCATCGCGATGACTTAGTAA
AGCACATCTAAAACTTTTAGCGTTATTACGTAAAAAATCTTGCCAGCTTTCCCCTTCTAAAGGGCAAAAG
TGAGTATGGTGCCTATCTAACATCTCAATGGCTAAGGCGTCGAGCAAAGCCCGCTTATTTTTTACATGCC
AATACAATGTAGGCTGCTCTACACCTAGCTTCTGGGCGAGTTTACGGGTTGTTAAACCTTCGATTCCGAC
CTCATTAAGCAGCTCTAATGCGCTGTTAATCACTTTACTTTTATCTAATCTAGACATATGAATTCGGGGC
TTTATGAATCTATTATACAGAAAAATTTTCCTGAAAGCAAATAATTAATTGCGTTGCGCATTCTAGAGCA
CAGCTCCATCGAATGGCCAGATGATCCCTATCAGTGATAGAGATTGACACTCTATCATTGATAGAGTTAT
TTTACCACTCCCTATCAGTGATAGAGAAAGACCTATGGACGAATTTGAAATGATAAAGAGAAACACATCT
GAAATTATCAGCGAGGAAGAGTTAAGAGAGGTTTTAAAAAAAGATGAAAAATCTGCTCTGATAGGTTTTG
AACCAAGTGGTAAAATACATTTAGGGCATTATCTCCAAATAAAAAAGATGATTGATTTACAAAATGCTGG
ATTTGATATAATTATATTGTTGGCTGATTTCCACGCCTATTTAAACCAGAAAGGAGAGTTGGATGAGATT
AGAAAAATAGGAGATTATAACAAAAAAGTTTTTGAAGCAATGGGGTTAAAGGCAAAATATGTTTATGGAA
GTTCGTTCCAGCTTGATAAGGATTATACACTGAATGTCTATAGATTGGCTTTAAAAACTACCTTAAAAAG
AGCAAGAAGGAGTATGGAACTTATAGCAAGAGAGGATGAAAATCCAAAGGTTGCTGAAGTTATCTATCCA
ATAATGCAGGTTAATCCTCTTAATTATGAGGGCGTTGATGTTGCAGTTGGAGGGATGGAGCAGAGAAAAA
TACACATGTTAGCAAGGGAGCTTTTACCAAAAAAGGTTGTTTGTATTCACAACCCTGTCTTAACGGGTTT
GGATGGAGAAGGAAAGATGAGTTCTTCAAAAGGGAATTTTATAGCTGTTGATGACTCTCCAGAAGAGATT
AGGGCTAAGATAAAGAAAGCATACTGCCCAGCTGGAATTGTTGAAGGAAATCCAATAATGGAGATAGCTA
AATACTTCCTTGAATATCCTTTAACCATAAAAAGGCCAGAAAAATTTGGTGGAGATTTGACAGTTAATAG
CTATGAGGAGTTAGAGAGTTTATTTAAAAATAAGGAATTGCATCCAATGCGCTTAAAAAATGCTGTAGCT
GAAGAACTTATAAAGATTTTAGAGCCAATTAGAAAGAGATTATAAGTCTCCAGCTTGGCTGTTTTGGCGG
ATGAGAGAAGATTTTCAGCCTGATACAGATTAAATCAGAACGCAGAAGCGGTCTGATAAAACAGAATTTG
CCTGGCGGCAGTAGCGCGGTGGTCCCACCTGACCCCATGCCGAACTCAGAAGTGAAACGCCGTAGCGCCG
ATGGTAGTGTGGGGTCTCCCCATGCGAGAGTAGGGAACTGCCAGGCATCAAATAAAACGAAAGGCTCAGT
CGAAAGACTGGGCCTTTCGTTTTATCTGTTGTTTGTGAGCTCCCGGTCATCAATCATCCCCATAATCCTT
GTTAGATTATCAAAGTTTCAAACGCTAAATTGCCTGATGCGCTACGCTTATCAGGCCTACATGATCTCTG
CAATATATTGAGTTTGCGTGCTTTTGTAGGCCGGATAAGGCGTTCACGCCGCATCCGGCAAGAAACAGCA
AACAATCCAAAACGCCGCGTTCAGCGGCGTTTTTTCTGCTTTTCTTCGCGAATTAATTCCGCTTCGCAAC
ATGTGAGCACCGGTTTATTGACTACCGGAAGCAGTGTGACCGTGTGCTTCTCAAATGCCTGAGGCCAGTT
TGCTCAGGCTCTCCCCGTGGAGGTAATAATTGACGATATGATCAGTGCACGGCTAACTAAGCGGCCTGCT
GACTTTCTCGCCGATCAAAAGGCATTTTGCTATTAAGGGATTGACGAGGGCGTATCTGCGCAGTAAGATG
CGCCCCGCATTCCGGCGGTAGTTCAGCAGGGCAGAACGGCGGACTCTAAATCCGCATGGCAGGGGTTCAA
ATCCCCTCCGCCGGACCAAATTCGAAAAGCCTGCTCAACGAGCAGGCTTTTTTGCATGCTCGAGCAGCTC
AGGGTCGAATTTGCTTTCGAATTTCTGCCATTCATCCGCTTATTATCACTTATTCAGGCGTAGCAACCAG
GCGTTTAAGGGCACCAATAACTGCCTTAAAAAAATTACGCCCCGCCCTGCCACTCATCGCAGTACTGTTG
TAATTCATTAAGCATTCTGCCGACATGGAAGCCATCACAAACGGCATGATGAACCTGAATCGCCAGCGGC
ATCAGCACCTTGTCGCCTTGCGTATAATATTTGCCCATGGTGAAAACGGGGGCGAAGAAGTTGTCCATAT
TGGCCACGTTTAAATCAAAACTGGTGAAACTCACCCAGGGATTGGCTGAGACGAAAAACATATTCTCAAT
AAACCCTTTAGGGAAATAGGCCAGGTTTTCACCGTAACACGCCACATCTTGCGAATATATGTGTAGAAAC
TGCCGGAAATCGTCGTGGTATTCACTCCAGAGCGATGAAAACGTTTCAGTTTGCTCATGGAAAACGGTGT
AACAAGGGTGAACACTATCCCATATCACCAGCTCACCGTCTTTCATTGCCATACGGAATTCCGGATGAGC
ATTCATCAGGCGGGCAAGAATGTGAATAAAGGCCGGATAAAACTTGTGCTTATTTTTCTTTACGGTCTTT
AAAAAGGCCGTAATATCCAGCTGAACGGTCTGGTTATAGGTACATTGAGCAACTGACTGAAATGCCTCAA
AATGTTCTTTACGATGCCATTGGGATATATCAACGGTGGTATATCCAGTGATTTTTTTCTCCATTTTAGC
TTCCTTAGCTCCTGAAAATCTCGATAACTCAAAAAATACGCCCGGTAGTGATCTTATTTCATTATGGTGA
AAGTTGGAACCTCTTACGTGCCGATCAACGTCTCATTTTCGCCAAAAGTTGGCCCAGGGCTTCCCGGTAT
CAACAGGGACACCAGGATTTATTTATTCTGCGAAGTGATCTTCCGTCACAGGTATTTATTCGGCGCAAAG
TGCGTCGGGTGATGCTGCCAACTTACTGATTTAGTGTATGATGGTGTTTTTGAGGTGCTCCAGTGGCTTC
TGTTTCTATCAGCTGTCCCTCCTGTTCAGCTACTGACGGGGTGGTGCGTAACGGCAAAAGCACCGCCGGA
CATCAGCGCTAGCGGAGTGTATACTGGCTTACTATGTTGGCACTGATGAGGGTGTCAGTGAAGTGCTTCA
TGTGGCAGGAGAAAAAAGGCTGCACCGGTGCGTCAGCAGAATATGTGATACAGGATATATTCCGCTTCCT
CGCTCACTGACTCGCTACGCTCGGTCGTTCGACTGCGGCGAGCGGAAATGGCTTACGAACGGGGCGGAGA
TTTCCTGGAAGATGCCAGGAAGATACTTAACAGGGAAGTGAGAGGGCCGCGGCAAAGCCGTTTTTCCATA
GGCTCCGCCCCCCTGACAAGCATCACGAAATCTGACGCTCAAATCAGTGGTGGCGAAACCCGACAGGACT
ATAAAGATACCAGGCGTTTCCCCCTGGCGGCTCCCTCGTGCGCTCTCCTGTTCCTGCCTTTCGGTTTACC
GGTGTCATTCCGCTGTTATGGCCGCGTTTGTCTCATTCCACGCCTGACACTCAGTTCCGGGTAGGCAGTT
CGCTCCAAGCTGGACTGTATGCACGAACCCCCCGTTCAGTCCGACCGCTGCGCCTTATCCGGTAACTATC
GTCTTGAGTCCAACCCGGAAAGACATGCAAAAGCACCACTGGCAGCAGCCACTGGTAATTGATTTAGAGG
AGTTAGTCTTGAAGTCATGCGCCGGTTAAGGCTAAACTGAAAGGACAAGTTTTGGTGACTGCGCTCCTCC
AAGCCAGTTACCTCGGTTCAAAGAGTTGGTAGCTCAGAGAACCTTCGAAAAACCGCCCTGCAAGGCGGTT
TTTTCGTTTTCAGAGCAAGAGATTACGCGCAGACCAAAACGATCTCAAGAAGATCATCTTATTAATCAGA
TAAAATATTTCTAGATTTCAGTGCAATTTATCTCTTCAAATGTAGCACCTGAAGTCAGCCCCATAATCCT
TGTTAGATTATCAAAGTTTCAAACGCTAAATTGCCTGATGCGCTACGCTTATCAGGCCTACATGATCTCT
GCAATATATTGAGTTTGCGTGCTTTTGTAGGCCGGATAAGGCGTTCACGCCGCATCCGGCAAGAAACAGC
AAACAATCCAAAACGCCGCGTTCAGCGGCGTTTTTTCTGCTTTTCTTCGCGAATTAATTCCGCTTCGCAA
CATGTGAGCACCGGTTTATTGACTACCGGAAGCAGTGTGACCGTGTGCTTCTCAAATGCCTGAGGCCAGT
TTGCTCAGGCTCTCCCCGTGGAGGTAATAATTGACGATATGATCAGTGCACGGCTAACTAAGCGGCCTGC
TGACTTTCTCGCCGATCAAAAGGCATTTTGCTATTAAGGGATTGACGAGGGCGTATCTGCGCAGTAAGAT
GCGCCCCGCATTCCGGCGGTAGTTCAGCAGGGCAGAACGGCGGACTCTAAATCCGCATGGCAGGGGTTCA
AATCCCCTCCGCCGGACCAAATTCGAAAAGCCTGCTCAACGAGCAGGCTTTTTTGCATGCTCGAGCAGCT
CAGGGTCGAATTTGCTTTCGAATTTCTGCCATTCATCCGCTTATTATCACTTATTCAGGCGTAGCAACCA
GGCGTTTAAGGGCACCAATAACTGCCTTAAAAAAATTACGCCCCGCCCTGCCACTCATCGCAGTACTGTT
GTAATTCATTAAGCATTCTGCCGACATGGAAGCCATCACAAACGGCATGATGAACCTGAATCGCCAGCGG
CATCAGCACCTTGTCGCCTTGCGTATAATATTTGCCCATGGTGAAAACGGGGGCGAAGAAGTTGTCCATA
TTGGCCACGTTTAAATCAAAACTGGTGAAACTCACCCAGGGATTGGCTGAGACGAAAAACATATTCTCAA
TAAACCCTTTAGGGAAATAGGCCAGGTTTTCACCGTAACACGCCACATCTTGCGAATATATGTGTAGAAA
CTGCCGGAAATCGTCGTGGTATTCACTCCAGAGCGATGAAAACGTTTCAGTTTGCTCATGGAAAACGGTG
TAACAAGGGTGAACACTATCCCATATCACCAGCTCACCGTCTTTCATTGCCATACGGAATTCCGGATGAG
CATTCATCAGGCGGGCAAGAATGTGAATAAAGGCCGGATAAAACTTGTGCTTATTTTTCTTTACGGTCTT
TAAAAAGGCCGTAATATCCAGCTGAACGGTCTGGTTATAGGTACATTGAGCAACTGACTGAAATGCCTCA
AAATGTTCTTTACGATGCCATTGGGATATATCAACGGTGGTATATCCAGTGATTTTTTTCTCCATTTTAG
CTTCCTTAGCTCCTGAAAATCTCGATAACTCAAAAAATACGCCCGGTAGTGATCTTATTTCATTATGGTG
AAAGTTGGAACCTCTTACGTGCCGATCAACGTCTCATTTTCGCCAAAAGTTGGCCCAGGGCTTCCCGGTA
TCAACAGGGACACCAGGATTTATTTATTCTGCGAAGTGATCTTCCGTCACAGGTATTTATTCGGCGCAAA
GTGCGTCGGGTGATGCTGCCAACTTACTGATTTAGTGTATGATGGTGTTTTTGAGGTGCTCCAGTGGCTT
CTGTTTCTATCAGCTGTCCCTCCTGTTCAGCTACTGACGGGGTGGTGCGTAACGGCAAAAGCACCGCCGG
ACATCAGCGCTAGCGGAGTGTATACTGGCTTACTATGTTGGCACTGATGAGGGTGTCAGTGAAGTGCTTC
ATGTGGCAGGAGAAAAAAGGCTGCACCGGTGCGTCAGCAGAATATGTGATACAGGATATATTCCGCTTCC
TCGCTCACTGACTCGCTACGCTCGGTCGTTCGACTGCGGCGAGCGGAAATGGCTTACGAACGGGGCGGAG
ATTTCCTGGAAGATGCCAGGAAGATACTTAACAGGGAAGTGAGAGGGCCGCGGCAAAGCCGTT
Features (pLannotate 1.2.2; 20 found; start..end, strand, type, name):
      1..546     -  rep_origin     p15A ori: Plasmids containing the medium-copy-number p15A origin of replication can be propagated in E. coli cells that contain a second plasmid with the ColE1 origin.
    658..678     +  promoter       tet promoter (fragment): E. coli promoter for tetracycline efflux protein gene
    697..1317    -  CDS            tetR: TETR2_ECOLX - Experimental evidence at protein level: Swiss-Prot protein existence level 1. TetR is the repressor of the tetracycline resistance element; its N-terminal region forms a helix-turn-helix structure and binds DNA. Binding of tetracycline to TetR reduces the repressor affinity for the tetracycline resistance gene (tetA) promoter operator sites. From Escherichia coli.
   1424..1444    +  promoter       PLtetO-1 promoter (fragment): modified phage lambda PL promoter with tet operator sites (Lutz and Bujard, 1997)
   1444..1478    +  promoter       tetA promoter: contains a tet operator sequence that enables repression by TetR
   1477..1498    +  promoter       tight TRE promoter (fragment): Tet-responsive promoter PTight, consisting of seven tet operator sequences followed by the minimal CMV promoter
   1505..2422    +  CDS            tyrS: SYY_METJA - Experimental evidence at protein level: Swiss-Prot protein existence level 1. Catalyzes the attachment of tyrosine to tRNA(Tyr) in a two- step reaction: tyrosine is first activated by ATP to form Tyr-AMP and then transferred to the acceptor end of tRNA(Tyr). From Methanocaldococcus jannaschii (strain ATCC 43067 / DSM 2661 / JAL-1 / JCM 10045 / NBRC 100440) (Methanococcus jannaschii).
   2520..2635    +  ncRNA          5S rRNA: Accession: RF00001 - 5S ribosomal RNA
   2639..2685    +  terminator     rrnB T1 terminator: transcription terminator T1 from the E. coli rrnB gene
   3161..3234    +  ncRNA          tRNA: Accession: RF00005 - tRNA
   3395..4054    -  CDS            CmR: chloramphenicol acetyltransferase; cat; confers resistance to chloramphenicol
   4055..4157    -  promoter       cat promoter: promoter of the E. coli cat gene encoding chloramphenicol acetyltransferase
   4278..4421    +  mobile_element IS1 (fragment): prokaryotic transposable element IS1
   4540..4595    -  rep_origin     RSF ori (fragment): Plasmids containing the RSF 1030 origin of replication can be propagated in E. coli cells that contain additional plasmids with compatible origins.
   4683..5228    -  rep_origin     p15A ori: Plasmids containing the medium-copy-number p15A origin of replication can be propagated in E. coli cells that contain a second plasmid with the ColE1 origin.
   5752..5825    +  ncRNA          tRNA: Accession: RF00005 - tRNA
   5986..6645    -  CDS            CmR: chloramphenicol acetyltransferase; cat; confers resistance to chloramphenicol
   6646..6748    -  promoter       cat promoter: promoter of the E. coli cat gene encoding chloramphenicol acetyltransferase
   6869..7012    +  mobile_element IS1 (fragment): prokaryotic transposable element IS1
   7131..7186    -  rep_origin     RSF ori (fragment): Plasmids containing the RSF 1030 origin of replication can be propagated in E. coli cells that contain additional plasmids with compatible origins.
