[The description below was written by a language model from this plasmid's Addgene catalogue record, the feature table of its GenBank file and pLannotate feature annotations shown in this document.]
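Description:
pDB070.iodo.5 is a low-copy bacterial expression plasmid built on a p15A origin and selected with chloramphenicol through a cat gene driven by its own promoter. Because p15A is compatible with ColE1-type origins, the plasmid can coexist in E. coli with a second plasmid, such as one carrying a gene of interest containing an amber codon. The catalogue lists a designed size of 4,682 bp, made up of a 1,921 bp backbone and a 2,761 bp synthetic insert.

The insert holds three expression units that together form an inducible orthogonal translation system. TetR from Tn10 is produced from the PN25 promoter and represses a divergently oriented Ptet promoter region carrying tet operators. Adding a tetracycline-class inducer relieves this repression. Ptet drives Iodo.5RS, an evolved variant of the Methanocaldococcus jannaschii tyrosyl-tRNA synthetase obtained by continuous directed evolution, and the unit ends in an rrnB T1 terminator. The PproK promoter expresses an optimised tyrT suppressor tRNA with a CUA anticodon. The synthetase charges this tRNA with p-iodophenylalanine, so that UAG codons in a target transcript are decoded as the noncanonical amino acid rather than as stops.

The two sequence records differ. The 4,682 bp GenBank file represents the intended design, although it does not annotate the synthetase or tRNA. The 7,273 nt full sequencing result shows a second copy of the p15A origin, tRNA, CmR cassette and flanking fragments. This matches the depositor's comment that part of the plasmid is duplicated, that this should not affect function, and that it can be removed by NheI digestion and religation of the larger fragment.
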