Addgene plasmid #99397: pDB070.iodo.5
Purpose: Expression plasmid encoding the evolved MjTyrRS variant Iodo.5RS for amber suppression with p-iodophenylalanine
Depositing lab: David Liu. Depositing organization: Harvard University. Publication: Continuous directed evolution of aminoacyl-tRNA synthetases. Bryson DI, Fan C, Guo LT, Miller C, Soll D, Liu DR. Nat Chem Biol. 2017 Oct 16. doi: 10.1038/nchembio.2474. PubMed 29035361.
Backbone
  Vector backbone: p15A
  Backbone manufacturer: David Liu Lab
  Backbone size w/o insert (bp): 1921
  Total vector size (bp): 4682
  Vector type: Bacterial Expression
Growth in bacteria
  Bacterial resistance: Chloramphenicol, 25 μg/mL
  Growth temperature: 37°C
  Growth strain: DH5alpha
  Copy number: Low Copy
Gene/Insert
  Gene/Insert name: PN25 TetR; Ptet Iodo.5RS; PproK tyrT(Opt,CUA)
  Species: Synthetic
  Insert size (bp): 2761
  Promoter: PN25, Ptet, and PproK
  Cloning method: Ligation Independent Cloning
  Sequencing primers: 5′ n/a; 3′ n/a
Terms and licenses: Academic/Nonprofit Terms; Industry Terms: Not Available to Industry
Depositor comments: Please note that a portion of the plasmid is duplicated. This duplication should not affect the overall plasmid function. If needed, the duplication can be removed by digesting the plasmid with NheI and ligating the the larger (4.7 kb) fragment. Please see the documents under "Resource Information" for reference.
How to cite: pDB070.iodo.5 was a gift from David Liu (Addgene plasmid # 99397 ; http://n2t.net/addgene:99397 ; RRID:Addgene_99397)
